>Addgene plasmid #217613 | Frb-NLS-mCherry | addgene full sequence | sequence record 437138 | Addgene NGS Result
CGATACCGTCGACCTCGAGGGAATTAATTCGAGCTCGGTACCTTTAAGACCAATGACTTACAAGGCAGCT
GTAGATCTTAGCCACTTTTTAAAAGAAAAGGGGGGACTGGAAGGGCTAATTCACTCCCAACGAAGACAAG
ATCTGCTTTTTGCTTGTACTGGGTCTCTCTGGTTAGACCAGATCTGAGCCTGGGAGCTCTCTGGCTAACT
AGGGAACCCACTGCTTAAGCCTCAATAAAGCTTGCCTTGAGTGCTTCAAGTAGTGTGTGCCCGTCTGTTG
TGTGACTCTGGTAACTAGAGATCCCTCAGACCCTTTTAGTCAGTGTGGAAAATCTCTAGCAGCATCTAGA
ATTAATTCCGTGTATTCTATAGTGTCACCTAAATCGTATGTGTATGATACATAAGGTTATGTATTAATTG
TAGCCGCGTTCTAACGACAATATGTACAAGCCTAATTGTGTAGCATCTGGCTTACTGAAGCAGACCCTAT
CATCTCTCTCGTAAACTGCCGTCAGAGTCGGTTTGGTTGGACGAACCTTCTGAGTTTCTGGTAACGCCGT
CCCGCACCCGGAAATGGTCAGCGAACCAATCAGCAGGGTCATCGCTAGCCAGATCCTCTACGCCGGACGC
ATCGTGGCCGGCATCACCGGCGCCACAGGTGCGGTTGCTGGCGCCTATATCGCCGACATCACCGATGGGG
AAGATCGGGCTCGCCACTTCGGGCTCATGAGCGCTTGTTTCGGCGTGGGTATGGTGGCAGGCCCCGTGGC
CGGGGGACTGTTGGGCGCCATCTCCTTGCATGCACCATTCCTTGCGGCGGCGGTGCTCAACGGCCTCAAC
CTACTACTGGGCTGCTTCCTAATGCAGGAGTCGCATAAGGGAGAGCGTCGAATGGTGCACTCTCAGTACA
ATCTGCTCTGATGCCGCATAGTTAAGCCAGCCCCGACACCCGCCAACACCCGCTGACGCGCCCTGACGGG
CTTGTCTGCTCCCGGCATCCGCTTACAGACAAGCTGTGACCGTCTCCGGGAGCTGCATGTGTCAGAGGTT
TTCACCGTCATCACCGAAACGCGCGAGACGAAAGGGCCTCGTGATACGCCTATTTTTATAGGTTAATGTC
ATGATAATAATGGTTTCTTAGACGTCAGGTGGCACTTTTCGGGGAAATGTGCGCGGAACCCCTATTTGTT
TATTTTTCTAAATACATTCAAATATGTATCCGCTCATGAGACAATAACCCTGATAAATGCTTCAATAATA
TTGAAAAAGGAAGAGTATGAGTATTCAACATTTCCGTGTCGCCCTTATTCCCTTTTTTGCGGCATTTTGC
CTTCCTGTTTTTGCTCACCCAGAAACGCTGGTGAAAGTAAAAGATGCTGAAGATCAGTTGGGTGCACGAG
TGGGTTACATCGAACTGGATCTCAACAGCGGTAAGATCCTTGAGAGTTTTCGCCCCGAAGAACGTTTTCC
AATGATGAGCACTTTTAAAGTTCTGCTATGTGGCGCGGTATTATCCCGTATTGACGCCGGGCAAGAGCAA
CTCGGTCGCCGCATACACTATTCTCAGAATGACTTGGTTGAGTACTCACCAGTCACAGAAAAGCATCTTA
CGGATGGCATGACAGTAAGAGAATTATGCAGTGCTGCCATAACCATGAGTGATAACACTGCGGCCAACTT
ACTTCTGACAACGATCGGAGGACCGAAGGAGCTAACCGCTTTTTTGCACAACATGGGGGATCATGTAACT
CGCCTTGATCGTTGGGAACCGGAGCTGAATGAAGCCATACCAAACGACGAGCGTGACACCACGATGCCTG
TAGCAATGGCAACAACGTTGCGCAAACTATTAACTGGCGAACTACTTACTCTAGCTTCCCGGCAACAATT
AATAGACTGGATGGAGGCGGATAAAGTTGCAGGACCACTTCTGCGCTCGGCCCTTCCGGCTGGCTGGTTT
ATTGCTGATAAATCTGGAGCCGGTGAGCGTGGGTCTCGCGGTATCATTGCAGCACTGGGGCCAGATGGTA
AGCCCTCCCGTATCGTAGTTATCTACACGACGGGGAGTCAGGCAACTATGGATGAACGAAATAGACAGAT
CGCTGAGATAGGTGCCTCACTGATTAAGCATTGGTAACTGTCAGACCAAGTTTACTCATATATACTTTAG
ATTGATTTAAAACTTCATTTTTAATTTAAAAGGATCTAGGTGAAGATCCTTTTTGATAATCTCATGACCA
AAATCCCTTAACGTGAGTTTTCGTTCCACTGAGCGTCAGACCCCGTAGAAAAGATCAAAGGATCTTCTTG
AGATCCTTTTTTTCTGCGCGTAATCTGCTGCTTGCAAACAAAAAAACCACCGCTACCAGCGGTGGTTTGT
TTGCCGGATCAAGAGCTACCAACTCTTTTTCCGAAGGTAACTGGCTTCAGCAGAGCGCAGATACCAAATA
CTGTTCTTCTAGTGTAGCCGTAGTTAGGCCACCACTTCAAGAACTCTGTAGCACCGCCTACATACCTCGC
TCTGCTAATCCTGTTACCAGTGGCTGCTGCCAGTGGCGATAAGTCGTGTCTTACCGGGTTGGACTCAAGA
CGATAGTTACCGGATAAGGCGCAGCGGTCGGGCTGAACGGGGGGTTCGTGCACACAGCCCAGCTTGGAGC
GAACGACCTACACCGAACTGAGATACCTACAGCGTGAGCTATGAGAAAGCGCCACGCTTCCCGAAGGGAG
AAAGGCGGACAGGTATCCGGTAAGCGGCAGGGTCGGAACAGGAGAGCGCACGAGGGAGCTTCCAGGGGGA
AACGCCTGGTATCTTTATAGTCCTGTCGGGTTTCGCCACCTCTGACTTGAGCGTCGATTTTTGTGATGCT
CGTCAGGGGGGCGGAGCCTATGGAAAAACGCCAGCAACGCGGCCTTTTTACGGTTCCTGGCCTTTTGCTG
GCCTTTTGCTCACATGTTCTTTCCTGCGTTATCCCCTGATTCTGTGGATAACCGTATTACCGCCTTTGAG
TGAGCTGATACCGCTCGCCGCAGCCGAACGACCGAGCGCAGCGAGTCAGTGAGCGAGGAAGCGGAAGAGC
GCCCAATACGCAAACCGCCTCTCCCCGCGCGTTGGCCGATTCATTAATGCAGCTGTGGAATGTGTGTCAG
TTAGGGTGTGGAAAGTCCCCAGGCTCCCCAGCAGGCAGAAGTATGCAAAGCATGCATCTCAATTAGTCAG
CAACCAGGTGTGGAAAGTCCCCAGGCTCCCCAGCAGGCAGAAGTATGCAAAGCATGCATCTCAATTAGTC
AGCAACCATAGTCCCGCCCCTAACTCCGCCCATCCCGCCCCTAACTCCGCCCAGTTCCGCCCATTCTCCG
CCCCATGGCTGACTAATTTTTTTTATTTATGCAGAGGCCGAGGCCGCCTCGGCCTCTGAGCTATTCCAGA
AGTAGTGAGGAGGCTTTTTTGGAGGCCTAGGCTTTTGCAAAAAGCTTGGACACAAGACAGGCTTGCGAGA
TATGTTTGAGAATACCACTTTATCCCGCGTCAGGGAGAGGCAGTGCGTAAAAAGACGCGGACTCATGTGA
AATACTGGTTTTTAGTGCGCCAGATCTCTATAATCTCGCGCAACCTATTTTCCCCTCGAACACTTTTTAA
GCCGTAGATAAACAGGCTGGGACACTTCACATGAGCGAAAAATACATCGTCACCTGGGACATGTTGCAGA
TCCATGCACGTAAACTCGCAAGCCGACTGATGCCTTCTGAACAATGGAAAGGCATTATTGCCGTAAGCCG
TGGCGGTCTGTACCGGGTGCGTTACTGGCGCGTGAACTGGGTATTCGTCATGTCGATACCGTTTGTATTT
CCAGCTACGATCACGACAACCAGCGCGAGCTTAAAGTGCTGAAACGCGCAGAAGGCGATGGCGAAGGCTT
CATCGTTATTGATGACCTGGTGGATACCGGTGGTACTGCGGTTGCGATTCGTGAAATGTATCCAAAAGCG
CACTTTGTCACCATCTTCGCAAAACCGGCTGGTCGTCCGCTGGTTGATGACTATGTTGTTGATATCCCGC
AAGATACCTGGATTGAACAGCCGTGGGATATGGGCGTCGTATTCGTCCCGCCAATCTCCGGTCGCTAATC
TTTTCAACGCCTGGCACTGCCGGGCGTTGTTCTTTTTAACTTCAGGCGGGTTACAATAGTTTCCAGTAAG
TATTCTGGAGGCTGCATCCATGACACAGGCAAACCTGAGCGAAACCCTGTTCAAACCCCGCTTTAAACAT
CCTGAAACCTCGACGCTAGTCCGCCGCTTTAATCACGGCGCACAACCGCCTGTGCAGTCGGCCCTTGATG
GTAAAACCATCCCTCACTGGTATCGCATGATTAACCGTCTGATGTGGATCTGGCGCGGCATTGACCCACG
CGAAATCCTCGACGTCCAGGCACGTATTGTGATGAGCGATGCCGAACGTACCGACGATGATTTATACGAT
ACGGTGATTGGCTACCGTGGCGGCAACTGGATTTATGAGTGGGCCCCGGATCTTTGTGAAGGAACCTTAC
TTCTGTGGTGTGACATAATTGGACAAACTACCTACAGAGATTTAAAGCTCTAAGGTAAATATAAAATTTT
TAAGTGTATAATGTGTTAAACTACTGATTCTAATTGTTTGTGTATTTTAGATTCCAACCTATGGAACTGA
TGAATGGGAGCAGTGGTGGAATGCCTTTAATGAGGAAAACCTGTTTTGCTCAGAAGAAATGCCATCTAGT
GATGATGAGGCTACTGCTGACTCTCAACATTCTACTCCTCCAAAAAAGAAGAGAAAGGTAGAAGACCCCA
AGGACTTTCCTTCAGAATTGCTAAGTTTTTTGAGTCATGCTGTGTTTAGTAATAGAACTCTTGCTTGCTT
TGCTATTTACACCACAAAGGAAAAAGCTGCACTGCTATACAAGAAAATTATGGAAAAATATTCTGTAACC
TTTATAAGTAGGCATAACAGTTATAATCATAACATACTGTTTTTTCTTACTCCACACAGGCATAGAGTGT
CTGCTATTAATAACTATGCTCAAAAATTGTGTACCTTTAGCTTTTTAATTTGTAAAGGGGTTAATAAGGA
ATATTTGATGTATAGTGCCTTGACTAGAGATCATAATCAGCCATACCACATTTGTAGAGGTTTTACTTGC
TTTAAAAAACCTCCCACACCTCCCCCTGAACCTGAAACATAAAATGAATGCAATTGTTGTTGTTAACTTG
TTTATTGCAGCTTATAATGGTTACAAATAAAGCAATAGCATCACAAATTTCACAAATAAAGCATTTTTTT
CACTGCATTCTAGTTGTGGTTTGTCCAAACTCATCAATGTATCTTATCATGTCTGGATCAACTGGATAAC
TCAAGCTAACCAAAATCATCCCAAACTTCCCACCCCATACCCTATTACCACTGCCAATTACCTGTGGTTT
CATTTACTCTAAACCTGTGATTCCTCTGAATTATTTTCATTTTAAAGAAATTGTATTTGTTAAATATGTA
CTACAAACTTAGTAGTTGGAAGGGCTAATTCACTCCCAAAGAAGACAAGATATCCTTGATCTGTGGATCT
ACCACACACAAGGCTACTTCCCTGATTAGCAGAACTACACACCAGGGCCAGGGGTCAGATATCCACTGAC
CTTTGGATGGTGCTACAAGCTAGTACCAGTTGAGCCAGATAAGGTAGAAGAGGCCAATAAAGGAGAGAAC
ACCAGCTTGTTACACCCTGTGAGCCTGCATGGGATGGATGACCCGGAGAGAGAAGTGTTAGAGTGGAGGT
TTGACAGCCGCCTAGCATTTCATCACGTGGCCCGAGAGCTGCATCCGGAGTACTTCAAGAACTGCTGATA
TCGAGCTTGCTACAAGGGACTTTCCGCTGGGGACTTTCCAGGGAGGCGTGGCCTGGGCGGGACTGGGGAG
TGGCGAGCCCTCAGATCCTGCATATAAGCAGCTGCTTTTTGCCTGTACTGGGTCTCTCTGGTTAGACCAG
ATCTGAGCCTGGGAGCTCTCTGGCTAACTAGGGAACCCACTGCTTAAGCCTCAATAAAGCTTGCCTTGAG
TGCTTCAAGTAGTGTGTGCCCGTCTGTTGTGTGACTCTGGTAACTAGAGATCCCTCAGACCCTTTTAGTC
AGTGTGGAAAATCTCTAGCAGTGGCGCCCGAACAGGGACTTGAAAGCGAAAGGGAAACCAGAGGAGCTCT
CTCGACGCAGGACTCGGCTTGCTGAAGCGCGCACGGCAAGAGGCGAGGGGCGGCGACTGGTGAGTACGCC
AAAAATTTTGACTAGCGGAGGCTAGAAGGAGAGAGATGGGTGCGAGAGCGTCAGTATTAAGCGGGGGAGA
ATTAGATCGCGATGGGAAAAAATTCGGTTAAGGCCAGGGGGAAAGAAAAAATATAAATTAAAACATATAG
TATGGGCAAGCAGGGAGCTAGAACGATTCGCAGTTAATCCTGGCCTGTTAGAAACATCAGAAGGCTGTAG
ACAAATACTGGGACAGCTACAACCATCCCTTCAGACAGGATCAGAAGAACTTAGATCATTATATAATACA
GTAGCAACCCTCTATTGTGTGCATCAAAGGATAGAGATAAAAGACACCAAGGAAGCTTTAGACAAGATAG
AGGAAGAGCAAAACAAAAGTAAGACCACCGCACAGCAAGCGGCCGGCCGCTGATCTTCAGACCTGGAGGA
GGAGATATGAGGGACAATTGGAGAAGTGAATTATATAAATATAAAGTAGTAAAAATTGAACCATTAGGAG
TAGCACCCACCAAGGCAAAGAGAAGAGTGGTGCAGAGAGAAAAAAGAGCAGTGGGAATAGGAGCTTTGTT
CCTTGGGTTCTTGGGAGCAGCAGGAAGCACTATGGGCGCAGCGTCAATGACGCTGACGGTACAGGCCAGA
CAATTATTGTCTGGTATAGTGCAGCAGCAGAACAATTTGCTGAGGGCTATTGAGGCGCAACAGCATCTGT
TGCAACTCACAGTCTGGGGCATCAAGCAGCTCCAGGCAAGAATCCTGGCTGTGGAAAGATACCTAAAGGA
TCAACAGCTCCTGGGGATTTGGGGTTGCTCTGGAAAACTCATTTGCACCACTGCTGTGCCTTGGAATGCT
AGTTGGAGTAATAAATCTCTGGAACAGATTTGGAATCACACGACCTGGATGGAGTGGGACAGAGAAATTA
ACAATTACACAAGCTTAATACACTCCTTAATTGAAGAATCGCAAAACCAGCAAGAAAAGAATGAACAAGA
ATTATTGGAATTAGATAAATGGGCAAGTTTGTGGAATTGGTTTAACATAACAAATTGGCTGTGGTATATA
AAATTATTCATAATGATAGTAGGAGGCTTGGTAGGTTTAAGAATAGTTTTTGCTGTACTTTCTATAGTGA
ATAGAGTTAGGCAGGGATATTCACCATTATCGTTTCAGACCCACCTCCCAACCCCGAGGGGACCCGACAG
GCCCGAAGGAATAGAAGAAGAAGGTGGAGAGAGAGACAGAGACAGATCCATTCGATTAGTGAACGGATCT
CGACGGTATCGCCAAATGGCAGTATTCATCCACAATTTTAAAAGAAAAGGGGGGATTGGGGGGTACAGTG
CAGGGGAAAGAATAGTAGACATAATAGCAACAGACATACAAACTAAAGAATTACAAAAACAAATTACAAA
AATTCAAAATTTTCGGGTTTATTACAGGGACAGCAGAGATCCAGTTTGGATCGATAAGCTTGATATCGAA
TTCCTGCAGCCCCGATAAAATAAAAGATTTTATTTAGTCTCCAGAAAAAGGGGGGAATGAAAGACCCCAC
CTGTAGGTTTGGCAAGCTAGCTGCAGTAACGCCATTTTGCAAGGCATGGAAAAATACCAAACCAAGAATA
GAGAAGTTCAGATCAAGGGCGGGTACATGAAAATAGCTAACGTTGGGCCAAACAGGATATCTGCGGTGAG
CAGTTTCGGCCCCGGCCCGGGGCCAAGAACAGATGGTCACCGCAGTTTCGGCCCCGGCCCGAGGCCAAGA
ACAGATGGTCCCCAGATATGGCCCAACCCTCAGCAGTTTCTTAAGACCCATCAGATGTTTCCAGGCTCCC
CCAAGGACCTGAAATGACCCTGCGCCTTATTTGAATTAACCAATCAGCCTGCTTCTCGCTTCTGTTCGCG
CGCTTCTGCTTCCCGAGCTCTATAAAAGAGCTCACAACCCCTCACTCGGCGCGCCAGTCCTCCGACAGAC
TGAGTCGCCCGGGGGGGATCCGCCACCATG
[270 nt withheld, positions 8291-8560]
CTCGAGTCCGGACTCAGATCTGGCAGCGGTGGAGGCGATATCCCCGCCGCCAAGCGGGTGAAGCTGGACA
TGGTGAGCAAGGGCGAGGAGGATAACATGGCCATCATCAAGGAGTTCATGCGCTTCAAGGTGCACATGGA
GGGCTCCGTGAACGGCCACGAGTTCGAGATCGAGGGCGAGGGCGAGGGCCGCCCCTACGAGGGCACCCAG
ACCGCCAAGCTGAAGGTGACCAAGGGTGGCCCCCTGCCCTTCGCCTGGGACATCCTGTCCCCTCAGTTCA
TGTACGGCTCCAAGGCCTACGTGAAGCACCCCGCCGACATCCCCGACTACTTGAAGCTGTCCTTCCCCGA
GGGCTTCAAGTGGGAGCGCGTGATGAACTTCGAGGACGGCGGCGTGGTGACCGTGACCCAGGACTCCTCC
CTGCAGGACGGCGAGTTCATCTACAAGGTGAAGCTGCGCGGCACCAACTTCCCCTCCGACGGCCCCGTAA
TGCAGAAGAAGACCATGGGCTGGGAGGCCTCCTCCGAGCGGATGTACCCCGAGGACGGCGCCCTGAAGGG
CGAGATCAAGCAGAGGCTGAAGCTGAAGGACGGCGGCCACTACGACGCTGAGGTCAAGACCACCTACAAG
GCCAAGAAGCCCGTGCAGCTGCCCGGCGCCTACAACGTCAACATCAAGTTGGACATCACCTCCCACAACG
AGGACTACACCATCGTGGAACAGTACGAACGCGCCGAGGGCCGCCACTCCACCGGCGGCATGGACGAGCT
GTACAAGTAAGGCGGCCGCGACTCTAGAGTCGACCTGCAGGCATGCAAGCTTGATATCAAGCTTATCGAT
AATCAACCTCTGGATTACAAAATTTGTGAAAGATTGACTGGTATTCTTAACTATGTTGCTCCTTTTACGC
TATGTGGATACGCTGCTTTAATGCCTTTGTATCATGCTATTGCTTCCCGTATGGCTTTCATTTTCTCCTC
CTTGTATAAATCCTGGTTGCTGTCTCTTTATGAGGAGTTGTGGCCCGTTGTCAGGCAACGTGGCGTGGTG
TGCACTGTGTTTGCTGACGCAACCCCCACTGGTTGGGGCATTGCCACCACCTGTCAGCTCCTTTCCGGGA
CTTTCGCTTTCCCCCTCCCTATTGCCACGGCGGAACTCATCGCCGCCTGCCTTGCCCGCTGCTGGACAGG
GGCTCGGCTGTTGGGCACTGACAATTCCGTGGTGTTGTCGGGGAAATCATCGTCCTTTCCTTGGCTGCTC
GCCTGTGTTGCCACCTGGATTCTGCGCGGGACGTCCTTCTGCTACGTCCCTTCGGCCCTCAATCCAGCGG
ACCTTCCTTCCCGCGGCCTGCTGCCGGCTCTGCGGCCTCTTCCGCGTCTTCGCCTTCGCCCTCAGACGAG
TCGGATCTCCCTTTGGGCCGCCTCCCCGCAT
Features (pLannotate 1.2.2; 34 found; start..end, strand, type, name):
     38..106     +  CDS            nef (fragment): NEF_HV1Z2 - Experimental evidence at protein level: Swiss-Prot protein existence level 1. Extracellular Nef protein targets CD4(+) T-lymphocytes for apoptosis by interacting with CXCR4 surface receptors. From Human immunodeficiency virus type 1 group M subtype D (isolate Z2/CDC-Z34) (HIV-1).
    108..341     +  LTR            3' LTR (ΔU3): self-inactivating 3' long terminal repeat (LTR) from HIV-1
    366..384     -  promoter       SP6 promoter: promoter for bacteriophage SP6 RNA polymerase
    612..891     +  CDS            TcR (fragment): tetracycline efflux protein; tet; confers resistance to tetracycline
    892..940     -  misc_feature   bom (fragment): basis of mobility region from pBR322
   1042..1077    -  CDS            rop (fragment): Rop protein, which maintains plasmids at low copy number; rop
   1172..1276    +  promoter       AmpR promoter: bla
   1277..2137    +  CDS            AmpR: β-lactamase; bla; confers resistance to ampicillin, carbenicillin, and related antibiotics
   2308..2896    +  rep_origin     ori: high-copy-number ColE1/pMB1/pBR322/pUC origin of replication
   3079..3135    +  CDS            lacI (fragment): lac repressor; lacI; The lac repressor binds to the lac operator to inhibit transcription in E. coli. This inhibition can be relieved by adding lactose or isopropyl-β-D-thiogalactopyranoside (IPTG).
   3142..3471    +  promoter       SV40 promoter: SV40 enhancer and early promoter
   3671..3790    +  CDS            gpt (fragment): XGPT_ECOLI - Also known as gpp, gxu. Experimental evidence at protein level: Swiss-Prot protein existence level 1. Purine salvage pathway enzyme that catalyzes the transfer of the ribosyl-5-phosphate group from 5-phospho-alpha-D-ribose 1- diphosphate (PRPP) to the N9 position of the 6-oxopurines guanine and xanthine to form the corresponding ribonucleotides GMP (guanosine 5'- monophosphate) and XMP (xanthosine 5'-monophosphate), with the release of PPi. To a lesser extent, also acts on hypoxanthine (PubMed:9100006, PubMed:3886014). Does not ribophosphorylate adenine (PubMed:3886014). From Esch
   3790..4125    +  CDS            gpt (fragment): XGPT_ECOLI - Also known as gpp, gxu. Experimental evidence at protein level: Swiss-Prot protein existence level 1. Purine salvage pathway enzyme that catalyzes the transfer of the ribosyl-5-phosphate group from 5-phospho-alpha-D-ribose 1- diphosphate (PRPP) to the N9 position of the 6-oxopurines guanine and xanthine to form the corresponding ribonucleotides GMP (guanosine 5'- monophosphate) and XMP (xanthosine 5'-monophosphate), with the release of PPi. To a lesser extent, also acts on hypoxanthine (PubMed:9100006, PubMed:3886014). Does not ribophosphorylate adenine (PubMed:3886014). From Esch
   4220..4525    +  CDS            frsA (fragment): FRSA_ECOLI - Also known as yafA. Experimental evidence at protein level: Swiss-Prot protein existence level 1. Catalyzes the hydrolysis of esters (PubMed:15808744). Displays esterase activity toward pNP-butyrate (PubMed:15808744). May stimulate mixed-acid fermentation by acting as a fermentation/respiration switch that down-regulates respiration and up- regulates fermentation rates (PubMed:15169777). From Escherichia coli (strain K12).
   4529..4603    +  CDS            small t antigen (fragment): SV40 (simian virus 40) small t antigen
   4605..4670    +  intron         small t intron: SV40 (simian virus 40) small t antigen intron
   4800..4820    +  CDS            SV40 NLS: nuclear localization signal of SV40 (simian virus 40) large T antigen
   5139..5222    +  CDS            large T antigen (fragment): large T antigen from SV40 (simian virus 40)
   5245..5379    +  polyA_signal   SV40 poly(A) signal: SV40 polyadenylation signal
   5546..5875    +  CDS            nef (fragment): NEF_HV1BR - Experimental evidence at protein level: Swiss-Prot protein existence level 1. Extracellular Nef protein targets CD4(+) T-lymphocytes for apoptosis by interacting with CXCR4 surface receptors (PubMed:14990729). From Human immunodeficiency virus type 1 group M subtype B (isolate BRU/LAI) (HIV-1).
   5923..6180    +  LTR            5' LTR (truncated): truncated 5' long terminal repeat (LTR) from HIV-1
   6227..6352    +  misc_feature   HIV-1 Ψ: packaging signal of human immunodeficiency virus type 1
   6336..6674    +  CDS            HIV-1 gag (fragment): gag protein from human immunodeficiency virus 1; gag
   6849..7082    +  misc_feature   RRE: The Rev response element (RRE) of HIV-1 allows for Rev-dependent mRNA export from the nucleus to the cytoplasm.
   7459..7559    +  CDS            Rev (fragment): human immunodeficiency virus 1 (HIV-1) Rev protein; rev; enhances nuclear export of unspliced and incompletely spliced viral mRNAs
   7596..7713    +  misc_feature   cPPT/CTS: central polypurine tract and central termination sequence of HIV-1
   7750..7782    -  misc_feature   MCS (fragment): pBluescript multiple cloning site
   7866..8273    +  promoter       SFFV promoter: spleen focus-forming virus long terminal repeat (LTR) promoter
   8291..8563    +  CDS            MTOR (fragment) (sequence partly withheld): MTOR_HUMAN - Also known as FRAP, FRAP1, FRAP2, RAFT1, RAPT1. Experimental evidence at protein level: Swiss-Prot protein existence level 1. Serine/threonine protein kinase which is a central regulator of cellular metabolism, growth and survival in response to hormones, growth factors, nutrients, energy and stress signals (PubMed:12087098, PubMed:12150925, PubMed:12150926, PubMed:12231510, PubMed:12718876, PubMed:14651849, PubMed:15268862, PubMed:15467718, PubMed:15545625, PubMed:15718470, PubMed:18497260, PubMed:18762023, PubMed:18925875, PubMed:20516213, PubMed:20537536, PubMed:21659604, PubMe
   8630..9337    +  CDS            mCherry: mCherry is a basic (constitutively fluorescent) red fluorescent protein published in 2004, derived from Discosoma sp.. It is reported to be a very rapidly-maturing monomer with low acid sensitivity.
   9352..9382    +  misc_feature   MCS (fragment): pUC18/19 multiple cloning site
   9383..9401    +  misc_feature   MCS (fragment): pBluescript multiple cloning site
   9401..9989    +  misc_feature   WPRE: woodchuck hepatitis virus posttranscriptional regulatory element
   9990..21      +  misc_feature   MCS (fragment) (across the origin): pBluescript multiple cloning site
