[The description below was written by a language model from this plasmid's Addgene catalogue record and pLannotate feature annotations shown in this document.]
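Description:
Frb-NLS-mCherry is a lentiviral transfer plasmid for mammalian expression, built on a pHR-type backbone (pHR-ssFv_lenti) and about 10 kb in size. It is propagated in E. coli from a high-copy ColE1/pUC-type origin with ampicillin selection via β-lactamase. The record names a recombination-deficient growth strain, as is common for repeat-containing lentiviral plasmids. The HIV-1-derived elements are a truncated 5' LTR, the Ψ packaging signal with an adjoining gag fragment, the Rev response element, the cPPT/CTS, and a ΔU3 self-inactivating 3' LTR. Together these allow the vector RNA to be packaged when helper functions are supplied in trans and then integrated into target cells without regenerating an active viral promoter. The backbone also contains legacy sequences typical of pHR plasmids, including an SV40 promoter followed by gpt fragments, SV40 small t/large T remnants and a poly(A) signal, and pieces of TcR, rop and lacI. These appear to be vestigial rather than part of the payload.

The expression cassette is driven by the SFFV promoter, a strong retroviral LTR promoter active in many mammalian cell types. It encodes a fusion that begins with a fragment of human mTOR corresponding to the FRB (FKBP–rapamycin binding) domain, followed by mCherry, with a WPRE downstream to boost transcript stability and expression. The construct name indicates a nuclear localization signal between FRB and mCherry. This was not annotated separately, but it would fall within the short unannotated gap between the two coding features. The record lists the plasmid as part B of SPARK-OFF, in a study of YAP-MAML2 phase separation. FRB is generally used for rapamycin-induced dimerization with an FKBP-tagged partner, which suggests this red, nuclear-targeted component is paired with a complementary part A. The record does not describe the mechanism of the system.
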