Addgene plasmid #217613: Frb-NLS-mCherry
Purpose: part B of SPARK-OFF
Depositing lab: Xiaokun Shu. Depositing organization: University of California, San Francisco (UCSF). Publication: Phase separation of YAP-MAML2 differentially regulates the transcriptome. Chung CI, Yang J, Yang X, Liu H, Ma Z, Szulzewsky F, Holland EC, Shen Y, Shu X. Proc Natl Acad Sci U S A. 2024 Feb 13;121(7):e2310430121. doi: 10.1073/pnas.2310430121. Epub 2024 Feb 5. PubMed 38315854.
Backbone
  Vector backbone: pHR-ssFv_lenti
  Vector type: Mammalian Expression, Lentiviral
Growth in bacteria
  Bacterial resistance: Ampicillin, 100 μg/mL
  Growth temperature: 37°C
  Growth strain: NEB Stable
  Copy number: High Copy
Gene/Insert
  Gene/Insert name: Frb-NLS-mCherry
  Species: H. sapiens (human)
Terms and licenses: Academic/Nonprofit Terms; Industry Terms: Not Available to Industry
How to cite: Frb-NLS-mCherry was a gift from Xiaokun Shu (Addgene plasmid # 217613 ; http://n2t.net/addgene:217613 ; RRID:Addgene_217613)
