>Addgene plasmid #217613 | Frb-NLS-mCherry | depositor partial sequence | sequence record 424260 | Frb-NLS-mCherry sequence 1053 bps
ATG
[270 nt withheld, positions 4-273]
CTCGAGTCCGGACTCAGATCTGGCAGCGGTGGAGGCGATATCCCCGCCGCCAAGCGGGTGAAGCTGGACA
TGGTGAGCAAGGGCGAGGAGGATAACATGGCCATCATCAAGGAGTTCATGCGCTTCAAGGTGCACATGGA
GGGCTCCGTGAACGGCCACGAGTTCGAGATCGAGGGCGAGGGCGAGGGCCGCCCCTACGAGGGCACCCAG
ACCGCCAAGCTGAAGGTGACCAAGGGTGGCCCCCTGCCCTTCGCCTGGGACATCCTGTCCCCTCAGTTCA
TGTACGGCTCCAAGGCCTACGTGAAGCACCCCGCCGACATCCCCGACTACTTGAAGCTGTCCTTCCCCGA
GGGCTTCAAGTGGGAGCGCGTGATGAACTTCGAGGACGGCGGCGTGGTGACCGTGACCCAGGACTCCTCC
CTGCAGGACGGCGAGTTCATCTACAAGGTGAAGCTGCGCGGCACCAACTTCCCCTCCGACGGCCCCGTAA
TGCAGAAGAAGACCATGGGCTGGGAGGCCTCCTCCGAGCGGATGTACCCCGAGGACGGCGCCCTGAAGGG
CGAGATCAAGCAGAGGCTGAAGCTGAAGGACGGCGGCCACTACGACGCTGAGGTCAAGACCACCTACAAG
GCCAAGAAGCCCGTGCAGCTGCCCGGCGCCTACAACGTCAACATCAAGTTGGACATCACCTCCCACAACG
AGGACTACACCATCGTGGAACAGTACGAACGCGCCGAGGGCCGCCACTCCACCGGCGGCATGGACGAGCT
GTACAAGTAA
